Addgene plasmid #177061: pEPQD1CB0771
Purpose: MoClo Level 1, position 6, transcriptional unit for transient expression of secologanin synthase (CrSLS1) from Catharanthus roseus driven by 35S promoter
Depositing lab: Nicola Patron. Depositing organization: Earlham Institute. Publication: Reconstitution of monoterpene indole alkaloid biosynthesis in genome engineered Nicotiana benthamiana. Dudley QM, Jo S, Guerrero DAS, Chhetry M, Smedley MA, Harwood WA, Sherden NH, O'Connor SE, Caputi L, Patron NJ. Commun Biol. 2022 Sep 10;5(1):949. doi: 10.1038/s42003-022-03904-w. PubMed 36088516.
Backbone
  Vector backbone: pICH47781
  Vector type: Synthetic Biology
Growth in bacteria
  Bacterial resistance: Ampicillin, 100 μg/mL
  Growth temperature: 37°C
  Growth strain: DH5alpha
  Copy number: High Copy
Gene/Insert
  Gene/Insert name: secologanin synthase (CrSLS1) from Catharanthus roseus (alt name: P6_35SshortTMV- CrSLS-35Sterm)
  Species: Other
  Cloning method: Restriction Enzyme; 5′ cloning site Unknown (unknown if destroyed); 3′ cloning site Unknown (unknown if destroyed)
  Sequencing primers: 5′ CTGGTGGCAGGATATATTGTGGTG; 3′ GAACCCTGTGGTTGGCATGCACATAC
Terms and licenses: Academic/Nonprofit Terms; Industry Terms: Not Available to Industry
How to cite: pEPQD1CB0771 was a gift from Nicola Patron (Addgene plasmid # 177061 ; http://n2t.net/addgene:177061 ; RRID:Addgene_177061)
