[The description below was written by a language model from this plasmid's Addgene catalogue record and pLannotate feature annotations shown in this document.]
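Description:
pEPQD1CB0771 is a MoClo (Golden Gate modular cloning) Level 1 plasmid built in the pICH47781 acceptor backbone, which corresponds to position 6 in the MoClo assembly hierarchy. It is a binary-type vector. The feature table shows nopaline C58 left and right T-DNA border repeats flanking the cargo. It also shows an incP oriV origin with the trfA replication initiator gene, which together provide broad-host-range replication of the kind needed for maintenance in Agrobacterium. A high-copy ColE1/pUC-type origin supports propagation in E. coli, and selection is through the β-lactamase gene (ampicillin/carbenicillin resistance) under its native promoter. A very short TetR fragment is also annotated and appears to be a backbone remnant.

Between the T-DNA borders lies a single plant transcriptional unit. A short form of the cauliflower mosaic virus 35S promoter provides strong constitutive transcription. It is followed by the tobacco mosaic virus Ω 5' leader, which acts as a translational enhancer. Next comes the coding sequence for secologanin synthase (CrSLS1) from Catharanthus roseus, annotated as a CYP72-family protein, and the unit is terminated by the CaMV 35S polyadenylation signal. No epitope tag or reporter is annotated.

According to the record, the construct is intended for transient expression of CrSLS1 in plants. The associated work concerns reconstitution of monoterpene indole alkaloid biosynthesis in Nicotiana benthamiana. As a position 6 Level 1 unit, it could be delivered on its own alongside other pathway constructs. Under MoClo conventions it could also be combined with units from neighbouring positions into a Level 2 multigene assembly.
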