Features (pLannotate 1.2.2; 13 found; start..end, strand, type, name):
    168..192     +  misc_feature   LB T-DNA repeat: left border repeat from nopaline C58 T-DNA
    378..723     +  promoter       CaMV 35S promoter: strong constitutive promoter from cauliflower mosaic virus
    675..721     +  promoter       minimal CaMV 35S promoter: minimal 35S promoter from cauliflower mosaic virus
    752..805     +  misc_feature   TMV Ω: translational enhancer from the tobacco mosaic virus 5'-leader sequence (Gallie et al., 1988)
    814..2394    +  CDS            SLS: SLS_CATRO - Also known as CYP72C From Catharanthus roseus (Madagascar periwinkle) (Vinca rosea).
   2432..2606    +  polyA_signal   CaMV poly(A) signal: cauliflower mosaic virus polyadenylation signal
   2651..2675    +  misc_feature   RB T-DNA repeat: right border repeat from nopaline C58 T-DNA
   2787..2807    -  CDS            TetR (fragment): tetracycline resistance regulatory protein; tetR
   2834..3979    -  CDS            trfA: TRFA_ECOLX - Experimental evidence at protein level: Swiss-Prot protein existence level 1. Also involved in plasmid copy number control, promoting intermolecular coupling of protein bound iterons at oriV, which inhibits replication initiation. From Escherichia coli.
   4315..4903    -  rep_origin     ori: high-copy-number ColE1/pMB1/pBR322/pUC origin of replication
   5074..5934    -  CDS            AmpR: β-lactamase; bla; confers resistance to ampicillin, carbenicillin, and related antibiotics
   5935..6039    -  promoter       AmpR promoter: bla
   6126..76      -  rep_origin     oriV (across the origin): incP origin of replication
>Addgene plasmid #177061 | pEPQD1CB0771 | addgene full sequence | sequence record 349518 | Addgene NGS Result
CGGCGTTTCTGGCGCGTTTGCAGGGCCATAGACGGCCGCCAGCCCAGCGGCGAGGGCAACCAGCCCGGTG
AGCGTCGCAAAGGAGATCCTGATCTGACTGATGGGCTGCCTGTATCGAGTGGTGATTTTGTGCCGAGCTG
CCGGTCGGGGAGCTGTTGGCTGGCTGGTGGCAGGATATATTGTGGTGTAAACAAATTGACGCTTAGACAA
CTTAATAACACATTGCGGACGTTTTTAATGTACTGGGGTGGATGCAGTGGGCCCCACTCTGTGAAGACAA
TGTGGAATTCCTCGAGGGAGGTCAACATGGTGGAGCACGACACTCTGGTCTACTCCAAAAATGTCAAAGA
TACAGTCTCAGAAGATCAAAGGGCTATTGAGACTTTTCAACAAAGGATAATTTCGGGAAACCTCCTCGGA
TTCCATTGCCCAGCTATCTGTCACTTCATCGAAAGGACAGTAGAAAAGGAAGGTGGCTCCTACAAATGCC
ATCATTGCGATAAAGGAAAGGCTATCATTCAAGATCTCTCTGCCGACAGTGGTCCCAAAGATGGACCCCC
ACCCACGAGGAGCATCGTGGAAAAAGAAGAGGTTCCAACCACGTCTACAAAGCAAGTGGATTGATGTGAC
ATCTCCACTGACGTAAGGGATGACGCACAATCCCACTATCCTTCGCAAGACCCTTCCTCTATATAAGGAA
GTTCATTTCATTTGGAGAGGACACGCTCGAGTATAAGAGCTCATTTTTACAACAATTACCAACAACAACA
AACAACAAACAACATTACAATTACATTTACAATTATCGATACAATGGAGATGGATATGGATATCATTAGA
AAGGCAATTGCTGCCACTATCTTTGCATTGGTTATGGCTTGGGCGTGGAGAGTGTTGGATTGGGCATGGT
TTACTCCTAAGAGGATCGAGAAACGTCTAAGGCAGCAAGGTTTTAGAGGAAATCCTTATAGATTCTTGGT
TGGAGATGTTAAGGAGAGTGGAAAAATGCATCAAGAAGCCTTGTCTAACCCCATGGAGTTCGACAACGAT
ATTGTTCCTCGCCTCATGCCACATATTAACCACACCATAAAAACTTACGGTAGGAATTCATTTACATGGA
TGGGAAGGATTCCAAGGATTCATGTTATGGAACCTGAACTTATTAAGGAAGTATTGACCCACTCCAGCAA
ATACCAAAAGAACTTTGATGTTCACAATCCCCTTGTTAAGTTCCTTCTCACTGGAGTTGGAAGCTTTGAA
GGGGCAAAATGGTCCAAACACAGAAGAATCATTTCCCCTGCCTTCACTCTTGAGAAACTAAAGTCAATGT
TGCCGGCTTTTGCCATATGCTATCATGACATGTTGACGAAATGGGAGAAATTAGCAGAAAAAGAAGGATC
CCATGAAGTTGATATCTTCCCCACATTTGATGTTTTGACAAGTGATGTAATTTCAAAGGTTGCATTTGGT
AGCACATACGATGAAGGAGGCAAAATCTTCAGACTATTGAAAGAACTCATGGATCTCACAATTGATTGCA
TGAGAGATGTCTACATCCCAGGGTGGAGCTACTTGCCAACCAAGAGGAACAAGAGGATGAAAGAAATTAA
CAAAGAAATCACAGATATGCTAAGGTTCATCATCAACAAGAGAATGAAGGCTTTGAAGGCTGGAGAACCA
GGTGAGGATGACTTGTTGGGAGTCCTGTTGGAATCAAACATTCAAGAAATTCAGAAACAAGGAAACAGGA
AGGATGGTGGAATGACAATCAACGATGTGATTGAGGAATGCAAATTGTTCTACTTTGCTGGTCAAGAAAC
CACCGGAGTTTTGCTCACATGGACCACCATTTTATTGAGCAAGCATCCCGAGTGGCAAGAGCGAGCTAGG
GAAGAAGTTCTCCAAGCCTTTGGCAAGAACAAGCCTGAATTTGAACGCTTGAATCATCTTAAATATGTTT
CTATGATCTTATACGAGGTTCTAAGGTTGTACCCGCCAGTTATTGATCTGACCAAGATTATTCACGAGGA
CACAAAGTTAGGGCCGTACACAATCCCTGCAGGAACACAAGTAATGTTGCCGACAGTAATGCTTCATAGA
GAGAAGTCCATTTGGGGAGAAGATGCAATGGAATTCAACCCAATGAGATTTGCTGATGGAGTTGCCAATG
CCACCAAGAACAATGTCACATATTTGCCATTCAGTTGGGGACCTAGAGTTTGCCTCGGCCAAAACTTTGC
ACTTCTTCAAGCAAAATTAGGGTTGGCAATGATTTTACAACGCTTCAAATTTGATGTAGCTCCATCCTAT
GTTCATGCTCCCTTTACCATTCTTACAGTTCAACCTCAGTTTGGTTCTCATGTTATCTACAAGAAGCTTG
AGAGACAGAATTTTTAAGCTTCTCTAGCTAGAGTCGATCGACAAGCTCGAGTTTCTCCATAATAATGTGT
GAGTAGTTCCCAGATAAGGGAATTAGGGTTCCTATAGGGTTTCGCTCATGTGTTGAGCATATAAGAAACC
CTTAGTATGTATTTGTATTTGTAAAATACTTCTATCAATAAAATTTCTAATTCCTAAAACCAAAATCCAG
TACTAAAATCCAGATCGCTGAGCTTGTCTTCTGCACGAAGTGGTTTAAACTATCAGTGTTTGACAGGATA
TATTGGCGGGTAAACCTAAGAGAAAAGAGCGTTTATTAGAATAATCGGATATTTAAAAGGGCGTGAAAAG
GTTTATCCGTTCGTCCATTTGTATGTGCATGCCAACCACAGGGTTCCCCAGATCAGGCGCTGGCTGCTGA
ACCCCCAGCCGGAACTGACCCCACAAGGCCCTAGCGTTTGCAATGCACCAGGTCATCATTGACCCAGGCG
TGTTCCACCAGGCCGCTGCCTCGCAACTCTTCGCAGGCTTCGCCGACCTGCTCGCGCCACTTCTTCACGC
GGGTGGAATCCGATCCGCACATGAGGCGGAAGGTTTCCAGCTTGAGCGGGTACGGCTCCCGGTGCGAGCT
GAAATAGTCGAACATCCGTCGGGCCGTCGGCGACAGCTTGCGGTACTTCTCCCATATGAATTTCGTGTAG
TGGTCGCCAGCAAACAGCACGACGATTTCCTCGTCGATCAGGACCTGGCAACGGGACGTTTTCTTGCCAC
GGTCCAGGACGCGGAAGCGGTGCAGCAGCGACACCGATTCCAGGTGCCCAACGCGGTCGGACGTGAAGCC
CATCGCCGTCGCCTGTAGGCGCGACAGGCATTCCTCGGCCTTCGTGTAATACCGGCCATTGATCGACCAG
CCCAGGTCCTGGCAAAGCTCGTAGAACGTGAAGGTGATCGGCTCGCCGATAGGGGTGCGCTTCGCGTACT
CCAACACCTGCTGCCACACCAGTTCGTCATCGTCGGCCCGCAGCTCGACGCCGGTGTAGGTGATCTTCAC
GTCCTTGTTGACGTGGAAAATGACCTTGTTTTGCAGCGCCTCGCGCGGGATTTTCTTGTTGCGCGTGGTG
AACAGGGCAGAGCGGGCCGTGTCGTTTGGCATCGCTCGCATCGTGTCCGGCCACGGCGCAATATCGAACA
AGGAAAGCTGCATTTCCTTGATCTGCTGCTTCGTGTGTTTCAGCAACGCGGCCTGCTTGGCCTCGCTGAC
CTGTTTTGCCAGGTCCTCGCCGGCGGTTTTTCGCTTCTTGGTCGTCATAGTTCCTCGCGTGTCGATGGTC
ATCGACTTCGCCAAACCTGCCGCCTCCTGTTCAAGACGACGCGAACGCTCCACGGCGGCCGATGGCGCGG
GCAGGGCAGGGGGAGCCAGTTGCACGCTGTCGCGCTCGATCTTGGCCGTAGCTTGCTGGACCATCGAGCC
GACGGACTGGAAGGTTTCGCGGGGCGCACGCATGACGGTGCGGCTTGCGATGGTTTCGGCATCCTCGGCG
GAAAACCCCGCGTCGATCAGTTCTTGCCTGTATGCCTTCCGGTCAAACGTCCGATTCATTCACCCTCCTT
GCGGGATTGCCCCGACTCACGCCGGGGCAATGTGCCCTTATTCCTGATTTGACCCGCCTGGTGCCTTGGT
GTCCAGATAATCCACCTTATCGGCAATGAAGTCGGTCCCGTAGACCGTCTGGCCGTCCTTCTCGTACTTG
GTATTCCGAATCTTGCCCTGCACGAATACCAGCGACCCCTTGCCCAAATACTTGCCGTGGGCCTCGGCCT
GAGAGCCAAAACACTTGATGCGGAAGAAGTCGGTGCGCTCCTGCTTGTCGCCGGCATCGTTGCGCCACAT
CTAGGATCTGCCAGGAACCGTAAAAAGGCCGCGTTGCTGGCGTTTTTCCATAGGCTCCGCCCCCCTGACG
AGCATCACAAAAATCGACGCTCAAGTCAGAGGTGGCGAAACCCGACAGGACTATAAAGATACCAGGCGTT
TCCCCCTGGAAGCTCCCTCGTGCGCTCTCCTGTTCCGACCCTGCCGCTTACCGGATACCTGTCCGCCTTT
CTCCCTTCGGGAAGCGTGGCGCTTTCTCATAGCTCACGCTGTAGGTATCTCAGTTCGGTGTAGGTCGTTC
GCTCCAAGCTGGGCTGTGTGCACGAACCCCCCGTTCAGCCCGACCGCTGCGCCTTATCCGGTAACTATCG
TCTTGAGTCCAACCCGGTAAGACACGACTTATCGCCACTGGCAGCAGCCACTGGTAACAGGATTAGCAGA
GCGAGGTATGTAGGCGGTGCTACAGAGTTCTTGAAGTGGTGGCCTAACTACGGCTACACTAGAAGAACAG
TATTTGGTATCTGCGCTCTGCTGAAGCCAGTTACCTTCGGAAAAAGAGTTGGTAGCTCTTGATCCGGCAA
ACAAACCACCGCTGGTAGCGGTGGTTTTTTTGTTTGCAAGCAGCAGATTACGCGCAGAAAAAAAGGATCT
CAAGAAGATCCTTTGATCTTTTCTACGGGGTCTGACGCTCAGTGGAACGAAAACTCACGTTAAGGGATTT
TGGTCATGAGATTATCAAAAAGGATCTTCACCTAGATCCTTTTAAATTAAAAATGAAGTTTTAAATCAAT
CTAAAGTATATATGAGTAAACTTGGTCTGACAGTTACCAATGCTTAATCAGTGAGGCACCTATCTCAGCG
ATCTGTCTATTTCGTTCATCCATAGTTGCCTGACTCCCCGTCGTGTAGATAACTACGATACGGGAGGGCT
TACCATCTGGCCCCAGTGCTGCAATGATACCGCGAGAACCACGCTCACCGGCTCCAGATTTATCAGCAAT
AAACCAGCCAGCCGGAAGGGCCGAGCGCAGAAGTGGTCCTGCAACTTTATCCGCCTCCATCCAGTCTATT
AATTGTTGCCGGGAAGCTAGAGTAAGTAGTTCGCCAGTTAATAGTTTGCGCAACGTTGTTGCCATTGCTA
CAGGCATCGTGGTGTCACGCTCGTCGTTTGGTATGGCTTCATTCAGCTCCGGTTCCCAACGATCAAGGCG
AGTTACATGATCCCCCATGTTGTGCAAAAAAGCGGTTAGCTCCTTCGGTCCTCCGATCGTTGTCAGAAGT
AAGTTGGCCGCAGTGTTATCACTCATGGTTATGGCAGCACTGCATAATTCTCTTACTGTCATGCCATCCG
TAAGATGCTTTTCTGTGACTGGTGAGTACTCAACCAAGTCATTCTGAGAATAGTGTATGCGGCGACCGAG
TTGCTCTTGCCCGGCGTCAATACGGGATAATACCGCGCCACATAGCAGAACTTTAAAAGTGCTCATCATT
GGAAAACGTTCTTCGGGGCGAAAACTCTCAAGGATCTTACCGCTGTTGAGATCCAGTTCGATGTAACCCA
CTCGTGCACCCAACTGATCTTCAGCATCTTTTACTTTCACCAGCGTTTCTGGGTGAGCAAAAACAGGAAG
GCAAAATGCCGCAAAAAAGGGAATAAGGGCGACACGGAAATGTTGAATACTCATACTCTTCCTTTTTCAA
TATTATTGAAGCATTTATCAAGGTTATTGTCTCATGAGCGGATACATATTTGAATGTATTTAGAAAAATA
AACAAATAGGGGTTCCGCGCACGAATTGGCCAGCGCTGCCATTTTTGGGGTGAGGCCGTTCGCGGCCGAG
GGGCGCAGCCCCTGGGGGGATGGGAGGCCCGCGTTAGCGGGCCGGGAGGGTTCGAGAAGGGGGGGCACCC
CCCTTCGGCGTGCGCGGTCACGCGCACAGGGCGCAGCCCTGGTTAAAAACAAGGTTTATAAATATTGGTT
TAAAAGCAGGTTAAAAGACAGGTTAGCGGTGGCCGAAAAACGGGCGGAAACCCTTGCAAATGCTGGATTT
TCTGCCTGTGGACAGCCCCTCAAATGTCAATAGGTGCGCCCCTCATCTGTCAGCACTCTGCCCCTCAAGT
GTCAAGGATCGCGCCCCTCATCTGTCAGTAGTCGCGCCCCTCAAGTGTCAATACCGCAGGGCACTTATCC
CCAGGCTTGTCCACATCATCTGTGGGAAACTCGCGTAAAATCAGGCGTTTTCGCCGATTTGCGAGGCTGG
CCAGCTCCACGTCGCCGGCCGAAATCGAGCCTGCCCCTCATCTGTCAACGCCGCGCCGGGTGAGTCGGCC
CCTCAAGTGTCAACGTCCGCCCCTCATCTGTCAGTGAGGGCCAAGTTTTCCGCGAGGTATCCACAACGCC
GGCGGCCGCGGTGTCTCGCACACGGCTTCGA
